Addgene plasmid #83755: MSCV-6NBC-GFP-PGK-Puro-Barcode78
Purpose: individual 6N barcode to make barcoded cell line variants
Depositing lab: Monte Winslow. Depositing organization: Stanford University. Publication: An in vivo multiplexed small-molecule screening platform. Gruner BM, Schulze CJ, Yang D, Ogasawara D, Dix MM, Rogers ZN, Chuang CH, McFarland CD, Chiou SH, Brown JM, Cravatt BF, Bogyo M, Winslow MM. Nat Methods. 2016 Sep 12. doi: 10.1038/nmeth.3992. PubMed 27617390.
Backbone
  Vector backbone: MSCV
  Vector type: Retroviral
  Selectable markers: Puromycin
Growth in bacteria
  Bacterial resistance: Ampicillin, 100 μg/mL
  Growth temperature: 37°C
  Growth strain: DH5alpha
  Copy number: High Copy
Gene/Insert
  Gene/Insert name: Barcode78
  Species: Synthetic
  Cloning method: Restriction Enzyme; 5′ cloning site BglII (destroyed during cloning); 3′ cloning site EcoRI (not destroyed)
  Sequencing primers: 5′ CCCTTGAACCTCCTCGTTCGACC
Terms and licenses: Academic/Nonprofit Terms; Industry Terms: Not Available to Industry
How to cite: MSCV-6NBC-GFP-PGK-Puro-Barcode78 was a gift from Monte Winslow (Addgene plasmid # 83755 ; http://n2t.net/addgene:83755 ; RRID:Addgene_83755)
