[The description below was written by a language model from this plasmid's Addgene catalogue record, the feature table of its GenBank file and pLannotate feature annotations shown in this document.]
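Description:
MSCV-6NBC-GFP-PGK-Puro-Barcode78 is a 7,018 nt retroviral transfer plasmid built on the MSCV (murine stem cell virus) backbone. It is one member of a series in which each plasmid carries an individual synthetic six-nucleotide (6N) barcode, used to make barcoded cell line variants. In bacteria it is maintained through a high-copy ColE1/pUC-type origin and selected with ampicillin via the β-lactamase gene. The remaining backbone annotations (lac promoter/operator, and fragments of lacI, lacZα, rop, bom, TcR and env) are non-functional remnants of earlier cloning vectors.

The region that becomes the retroviral genome is bounded by the 5′ and 3′ MESV-derived LTRs. It contains the Ψ packaging signal and a truncated, start-codon-less gag segment, which together allow the RNA to be packaged when gag-pol and env are supplied in trans by a packaging system. Downstream lies EGFP, with no dedicated internal promoter annotated, so it is presumably expressed from the 5′ LTR. A mouse PGK promoter then drives puromycin N-acetyltransferase. Transduced cells can therefore be identified by green fluorescence and enriched with puromycin.

The barcode itself is not annotated in the feature table. The record says it was inserted between a BglII site (destroyed during cloning) and a retained EcoRI site, and the construct name suggests it sits next to GFP, but its exact position is not given. The accompanying GenBank record covers only an 831 bp segment containing the EGFP coding sequence and standard primer sites. According to the associated publication title, stably integrated barcodes of this kind support multiplexed in vivo small-molecule screening.
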