Features (pLannotate 1.2.2; 19 found; start..end, strand, type, name):
    579..920     +  misc_feature   MESV Ψ: packaging signal of murine embryonic stem cell virus
    987..1403    +  CDS            gag (truncated): truncated Moloney murine leukemia virus (MMLV) gag gene lacking the start codon
   1427..2143    +  CDS            EGFP: EGFP is a basic (constitutively fluorescent) green fluorescent protein published in 1996, derived from Aequorea victoria. It is reported to be a rapidly-maturing weak dimer with moderate acid sensitivity.
   2161..2660    +  promoter       PGK promoter: mouse phosphoglycerate kinase 1 promoter
   2681..3280    +  CDS            PuroR: puromycin N-acetyltransferase; pac from Streptomyces alboniger; confers resistance to puromycin
   3380..3894    +  LTR            3' LTR: 3' long terminal repeat from murine embryonic stem cell virus
   4087..4103    -  protein_bind   lac operator: The lac repressor binds to the lac operator to inhibit transcription in E. coli. This inhibition can be relieved by adding lactose or isopropyl-β-D-thiogalactopyranoside (IPTG). lac repressor encoded by lacI
   4111..4141    -  promoter       lac promoter: promoter for the E. coli lac operon
   4156..4177    -  protein_bind   CAP binding site: CAP binding activates transcription in the presence of cAMP. E. coli catabolite activator protein
   4190..4282    -  CDS            lacI (fragment): lac repressor; lacI; The lac repressor binds to the lac operator to inhibit transcription in E. coli. This inhibition can be relieved by adding lactose or isopropyl-β-D-thiogalactopyranoside (IPTG).
   4465..5053    -  rep_origin     ori: high-copy-number ColE1/pMB1/pBR322/pUC origin of replication
   5224..6084    -  CDS            AmpR: β-lactamase; bla; confers resistance to ampicillin, carbenicillin, and related antibiotics
   6085..6189    -  promoter       AmpR promoter: bla
   6284..6319    +  CDS            rop (fragment): Rop protein, which maintains plasmids at low copy number; rop
   6421..6520    +  misc_feature   bom (fragment): basis of mobility region from pBR322
   6526..6675    -  CDS            lacZα (fragment): LacZα fragment of β-galactosidase; lacZ fragment
   6675..6876    -  CDS            TcR (fragment): tetracycline efflux protein; tet; confers resistance to tetracycline
   6877..6975    +  CDS            env (fragment): murine leukemia virus gPr80 envelope polyprotein precursor; env; proteolytically cleaved into gp70SU and p15TM subunits
   7017..515     +  LTR            5' LTR (across the origin): 5' long terminal repeat from murine embryonic stem cell virus
>Addgene plasmid #83755 | MSCV-6NBC-GFP-PGK-Puro-Barcode78 | depositor full sequence | sequence record 159942 | Full Sequence
TGAAAGACCCCACCTGTAGGTTTGGCAAGCTAGCTTAAGTAACGCCATTTTGCAAGGCATGGAAAATACA
TAACTGAGAATAGAGAAGTTCAGATCAAGGTTAGGAACAGAGAGACAGCAGAATATGGGCCAAACAGGAT
ATCTGTGGTAAGCAGTTCCTGCCCCGGCTCAGGGCCAAGAACAGATGGTCCCCAGATGCGGTCCCGCCCT
CAGCAGTTTCTAGAGAACCATCAGATGTTTCCAGGGTGCCCCAAGGACCTGAAATGACCCTGTGCCTTAT
TTGAACTAACCAATCAGTTCGCTTCTCGCTTCTGTTCGCGCGCTTCTGCTCCCCGAGCTCAATAAAAGAG
CCCACAACCCCTCACTCGGCGCGCCAGTCCTCCGATAGACTGCGTCGCCCGGGTACCCGTATTCCCAATA
AAGCCTCTTGCTGTTTGCATCCGAATCGTGGACTCGCTGATCCTTGGGAGGGTCTCCTCAGATTGATTGA
CTGCCCACCTCGGGGGTCTTTCATTTGGAGGTTCCACCGAGATTTGGAGACCCCTGCCCAGGGACCACCG
ACCCCCCCGCCGGGAGGTAAGCTGGCCAGCGGTCGTTTCGTGTCTGTCTCTGTCTTTGTGCGTGTTTGTG
CCGGCATCTAATGTTTGCGCCTGCGTCTGTACTAGTTAGCTAACTAGCTCTGTATCTGGCGGACCCGTGG
TGGAACTGACGAGTTCTGAACACCCGGCCGCAACCCTGGGAGACGTCCCAGGGACTTTGGGGGCCGTTTT
TGTGGCCCGACCTGAGGAAGGGAGTCGATGTGGAATCCGACCCCGTCAGGATATGTGGTTCTGGTAGGAG
ACGAGAACCTAAAACAGTTCCCGCCTCCGTCTGAATTTTTGCTTTCGGTTTGGAACCGAAGCCGCGCGTC
TTGTCTGCTGCAGCGCTGCAGCATCGTTCTGTGTTGTCTCTGTCTGACTGTGTTTCTGTATTTGTCTGAA
AATTAGGGCCAGACTGTTACCACTCCCTTAAGTTTGACCTTAGGTCACTGGAAAGATGTCGAGCGGATCG
CTCACAACCAGTCGGTAGATGTCAAGAAGAGACGTTGGGTTACCTTCTGCTCTGCAGAATGGCCAACCTT
TAACGTCGGATGGCCGCGAGACGGCACCTTTAACCGAGACCTCATCACCCAGGTTAAGATCAAGGTCTTT
TCACCTGGCCCGCATGGACACCCAGACCAGGTCCCCTACATCGTGACCTGGGAAGCCTTGGCTTTTGACC
CCCCTCCCTGGGTCAAGCCCTTTGTACACCCTAAGCCTCCGCCTCCTCTTCCTCCATCCGCCCCGTCTCT
CCCCCTTGAACCTCCTCGTTCGACCCCGCCTCGATCCTCCCTTTATCCAGCCCTCACTCCTTCTCTAGGC
GCCGGAATTAGATCCGGCGTTCCACCATGGTGAGCAAGGGCGAGGAGCTGTTCACCGGGGTGGTGCCCAT
CCTGGTCGAGCTGGACGGCGACGTAAACGGCCACAAGTTCAGCGTGTCCGGCGAGGGCGAGGGCGATGCC
ACCTACGGCAAGCTGACCCTGAAGTTCATCTGCACCACCGGCAAGCTGCCCGTGCCCTGGCCCACCCTCG
TGACCACCCTGACCTACGGCGTGCAGTGCTTCAGCCGCTACCCCGACCACATGAAGCAGCACGACTTCTT
CAAGTCCGCCATGCCCGAAGGCTACGTCCAGGAGCGCACCATCTTCTTCAAGGACGACGGCAACTACAAG
ACCCGCGCCGAGGTGAAGTTCGAGGGCGACACCCTGGTGAACCGCATCGAGCTGAAGGGCATCGACTTCA
AGGAGGACGGCAACATCCTGGGGCACAAGCTGGAGTACAACTACAACAGCCACAACGTCTATATCATGGC
CGACAAGCAGAAGAACGGCATCAAGGTGAACTTCAAGATCCGCCACAACATCGAGGACGGCAGCGTGCAG
CTCGCCGACCACTACCAGCAGAACACCCCCATCGGCGACGGCCCCGTGCTGCTGCCCGACAACCACTACC
TGAGCACCCAGTCCGCCCTGAGCAAAGACCCCAACGAGAAGCGCGATCACATGGTCCTGCTGGAGTTCGT
GACCGCCGCCGGGATCACTCTCGGCATGGACGAGCTGTACAAGTAGCGGAGAATTCTACCGGGTAGGGGA
GGCGCTTTTCCCAAGGCAGTCTGGAGCATGCGCTTTAGCAGCCCCGCTGGGCACTTGGCGCTACACAAGT
GGCCTCTGGCCTCGCACACATTCCACATCCACCGGTAGGCGCCAACCGGCTCCGTTCTTTGGTGGCCCCT
TCGCGCCACCTTCTACTCCTCCCCTAGTCAGGAAGTTCCCCCCCGCCCCGCAGCTCGCGTCGTGCAGGAC
GTGACAAATGGAAGTAGCACGTCTCACTAGTCTCGTGCAGATGGACAGCACCGCTGAGCAATGGAAGCGG
GTAGGCCTTTGGGGCAGCGGCCAATAGCAGCTTTGCTCCTTCGCTTTCTGGGCTCAGAGGCTGGGAAGGG
GTGGGTCCGGGGGCGGGCTCAGGGGCGGGCTCAGGGGCGGGGCGGGCGCCCGAAGGTCCTCCGGAGGCCC
GGCATTCTGCACGCTTCAAAAGCGCACGTCTGCCGCGCTGTTCTCCTCTTCCTCATCTCCGGGCCTTTCG
ACCTGCAGCCCAAGCTTACCATGACCGAGTACAAGCCCACGGTGCGCCTCGCCACCCGCGACGACGTCCC
CAGGGCCGTACGCACCCTCGCCGCCGCGTTCGCCGACTACCCCGCCACGCGCCACACCGTCGATCCGGAC
CGCCACATCGAGCGGGTCACCGAGCTGCAAGAACTCTTCCTCACGCGCGTCGGGCTCGACATCGGCAAGG
TGTGGGTCGCGGACGACGGCGCCGCGGTGGCGGTCTGGACCACGCCGGAGAGCGTCGAAGCGGGGGCGGT
GTTCGCCGAGATCGGCCCGCGCATGGCCGAGTTGAGCGGTTCCCGGCTGGCCGCGCAGCAACAGATGGAA
GGCCTCCTGGCGCCGCACCGGCCCAAGGAGCCCGCGTGGTTCCTGGCCACCGTCGGCGTCTCGCCCGACC
ACCAGGGCAAGGGTCTGGGCAGCGCCGTCGTGCTCCCCGGAGTGGAGGCGGCCGAGCGCGCCGGGGTGCC
CGCCTTCCTGGAGACCTCCGCGCCCCGCAACCTCCCCTTCTACGAGCGGCTCGGCTTCACCGTCACCGCC
GACGTCGAGGTGCCCGAAGGACCGCGCACCTGGTGCATGACCCGCAAGCCCGGTGCCTGACGCCCGCCCC
ACGACCCGCAGCGCCCGACCGAAAGGAGCGCACGACCCCATGCATCGATAAAATAAAAGATTTTATTTAG
TCTCCAGAAAAAGGGGGGAATGAAAGACCCCACCTGTAGGTTTGGCAAGCTAGCTTAAGTAACGCCATTT
TGCAAGGCATGGAAAATACATAACTGAGAATAGAGAAGTTCAGATCAAGGTTAGGAACAGAGAGACAGCA
GAATATGGGCCAAACAGGATATCTGTGGTAAGCAGTTCCTGCCCCGGCTCAGGGCCAAGAACAGATGGTC
CCCAGATGCGGTCCCGCCCTCAGCAGTTTCTAGAGAACCATCAGATGTTTCCAGGGTGCCCCAAGGACCT
GAAATGACCCTGTGCCTTATTTGAACTAACCAATCAGTTCGCTTCTCGCTTCTGTTCGCGCGCTTCTGCT
CCCCGAGCTCAATAAAAGAGCCCACAACCCCTCACTCGGCGCGCCAGTCCTCCGATAGACTGCGTCGCCC
GGGTACCCGTGTATCCAATAAACCCTCTTGCAGTTGCATCCGACTTGTGGTCTCGCTGTTCCTTGGGAGG
GTCTCCTCTGAGTGATTGACTACCCGTCAGCGGGGGTCTTTCATGGGTAACAGTTTCTTGAAGTTGGAGA
ACAACATTCTGAGGGTAGGAGTCGAATATTAAGTAATCCTGACTCAATTAGCCACTGTTTTGAATCCACA
TACTCCAATACTCCTGAAATAGTTCATTATGGACAGCGCAGAAGAGCTGGGGAGAATTAATTCGTAATCA
TGGTCATAGCTGTTTCCTGTGTGAAATTGTTATCCGCTCACAATTCCACACAACATACGAGCCGGAAGCA
TAAAGTGTAAAGCCTGGGGTGCCTAATGAGTGAGCTAACTCACATTAATTGCGTTGCGCTCACTGCCCGC
TTTCCAGTCGGGAAACCTGTCGTGCCAGCTGCATTAATGAATCGGCCAACGCGCGGGGAGAGGCGGTTTG
CGTATTGGGCGCTCTTCCGCTTCCTCGCTCACTGACTCGCTGCGCTCGGTCGTTCGGCTGCGGCGAGCGG
TATCAGCTCACTCAAAGGCGGTAATACGGTTATCCACAGAATCAGGGGATAACGCAGGAAAGAACATGTG
AGCAAAAGGCCAGCAAAAGGCCAGGAACCGTAAAAAGGCCGCGTTGCTGGCGTTTTTCCATAGGCTCCGC
CCCCCTGACGAGCATCACAAAAATCGACGCTCAAGTCAGAGGTGGCGAAACCCGACAGGACTATAAAGAT
ACCAGGCGTTTCCCCCTGGAAGCTCCCTCGTGCGCTCTCCTGTTCCGACCCTGCCGCTTACCGGATACCT
GTCCGCCTTTCTCCCTTCGGGAAGCGTGGCGCTTTCTCATAGCTCACGCTGTAGGTATCTCAGTTCGGTG
TAGGTCGTTCGCTCCAAGCTGGGCTGTGTGCACGAACCCCCCGTTCAGCCCGACCGCTGCGCCTTATCCG
GTAACTATCGTCTTGAGTCCAACCCGGTAAGACACGACTTATCGCCACTGGCAGCAGCCACTGGTAACAG
GATTAGCAGAGCGAGGTATGTAGGCGGTGCTACAGAGTTCTTGAAGTGGTGGCCTAACTACGGCTACACT
AGAAGGACAGTATTTGGTATCTGCGCTCTGCTGAAGCCAGTTACCTTCGGAAAAAGAGTTGGTAGCTCTT
GATCCGGCAAACAAACCACCGCTGGTAGCGGTGGTTTTTTTGTTTGCAAGCAGCAGATTACGCGCAGAAA
AAAAGGATCTCAAGAAGATCCTTTGATCTTTTCTACGGGGTCTGACGCTCAGTGGAACGAAAACTCACGT
TAAGGGATTTTGGTCATGAGATTATCAAAAAGGATCTTCACCTAGATCCTTTTAAATTAAAAATGAAGTT
TTAAATCAATCTAAAGTATATATGAGTAAACTTGGTCTGACAGTTACCAATGCTTAATCAGTGAGGCACC
TATCTCAGCGATCTGTCTATTTCGTTCATCCATAGTTGCCTGACTCCCCGTCGTGTAGATAACTACGATA
CGGGAGGGCTTACCATCTGGCCCCAGTGCTGCAATGATACCGCGAGACCCACGCTCACCGGCTCCAGATT
TATCAGCAATAAACCAGCCAGCCGGAAGGGCCGAGCGCAGAAGTGGTCCTGCAACTTTATCCGCCTCCAT
CCAGTCTATTAATTGTTGCCGGGAAGCTAGAGTAAGTAGTTCGCCAGTTAATAGTTTGCGCAACGTTGTT
GCCATTGCTACAGGCATCGTGGTGTCACGCTCGTCGTTTGGTATGGCTTCATTCAGCTCCGGTTCCCAAC
GATCAAGGCGAGTTACATGATCCCCCATGTTGTGCAAAAAAGCGGTTAGCTCCTTCGGTCCTCCGATCGT
TGTCAGAAGTAAGTTGGCCGCAGTGTTATCACTCATGGTTATGGCAGCACTGCATAATTCTCTTACTGTC
ATGCCATCCGTAAGATGCTTTTCTGTGACTGGTGAGTACTCAACCAAGTCATTCTGAGAATAGTGTATGC
GGCGACCGAGTTGCTCTTGCCCGGCGTCAATACGGGATAATACCGCGCCACATAGCAGAACTTTAAAAGT
GCTCATCATTGGAAAACGTTCTTCGGGGCGAAAACTCTCAAGGATCTTACCGCTGTTGAGATCCAGTTCG
ATGTAACCCACTCGTGCACCCAACTGATCTTCAGCATCTTTTACTTTCACCAGCGTTTCTGGGTGAGCAA
AAACAGGAAGGCAAAATGCCGCAAAAAAGGGAATAAGGGCGACACGGAAATGTTGAATACTCATACTCTT
CCTTTTTCAATATTATTGAAGCATTTATCAGGGTTATTGTCTCATGAGCGGATACATATTTGAATGTATT
TAGAAAAATAAACAAATAGGGGTTCCGCGCACATTTCCCCGAAAAGTGCCACCTGACGTCTAAGAAACCA
TTATTATCATGACATTAACCTATAAAAATAGGCGTATCACGAGGCCCTTTCGTCTCGCGCGTTTCGGTGA
TGACGGTGAAAACCTCTGACACATGCAGCTCCCGGAGACGGTCACAGCTTGTCTGTAAGCGGATGCCGGG
AGCAGACAAGCCCGTCAGGGCGCGTCAGCGGGTGTTGGCGGGTGTCGGGGCTGGCTTAACTATGCGGCAT
CAGAGCAGATTGTACTGAGAGTGCACCATATGCGGTGTGAAATACCGCACAGATGCGTAAGGAGAAAATA
CCGCATCAGGCGCCATTCGCCATTCAGGCTGCGCAACTGTTGGGAAGGGCGATCGGTGCGGGCCTCTTCG
CTATTACGCCAGCTGGCGAAAGGGGGATGTGCTGCAAGGCGATTAAGTTGGGTAACGCCAGGGTTTTCCC
AGTCACGACGTTGTAAAACGACGGCGCAAGGAATGGTGCATGCAAGGAGATGGCGCCCAACAGTCCCCCG
GCCACGGGGCCTGCCACCATACCCACGCCGAAACAAGCGCTCATGAGCCCGAAGTGGCGAGCCCGATCTT
CCCCATCGGTGATGTCGGCGATATAGGCGCCAGCAACCGCACCTGTGGCGCCGGTGATGCCGGCCACGAT
GCGTCCGGCGTAGAGGCGATTAGTCCAATTTGTTAAAGACAGGATATCAGTGGTCCAGGCTCTAGTTTTG
ACTCAACAATATCACCAGCTGAAGCCTATAGAGTACGAGCCATAGATAAAATAAAAGATTTTATTTAGTC
TCCAGAAAAAGGGGGGAA
