LOCUS       Exported 831 bp ds-DNA linear SYN 31-AUG-2021
DEFINITION  individual 6N barcode to make barcoded cell line variants.
ACCESSION   .
VERSION     .
KEYWORDS    MSCV-6NBC-GFP-PGK-Puro-Barcode78
SOURCE      synthetic DNA construct
  ORGANISM  synthetic DNA construct
REFERENCE   1 (bases 1 to 831)
  AUTHORS   Gruner BM, Schulze CJ, Yang D, Ogasawara D, Dix MM, Rogers ZN,
            Chuang CH, McFarland CD, Chiou SH, Brown JM, Cravatt BF, Bogyo M,
            Winslow MM
  TITLE     An in vivo multiplexed small-molecule screening platform.
  JOURNAL   Nat Methods. 2016 Sep 12. doi: 10.1038/nmeth.3992.
  PUBMED    27617390
REFERENCE   2 (bases 1 to 831)
  AUTHORS   .
  TITLE     Direct Submission
  JOURNAL   Exported Aug 31, 2021 from SnapGene Server 1.1.58
            http://www.snapgene.com
FEATURES             Location/Qualifiers
     source          1..831
                     /organism="synthetic DNA construct"
                     /mol_type="other DNA"
     CDS             50..766
                     /codon_start=1
                     /product="enhanced GFP"
                     /label=EGFP
                     /translation="MVSKGEELFTGVVPILVELDGDVNGHKFSVSGEGEGDATYGKLTL
                     KFICTTGKLPVPWPTLVTTLTYGVQCFSRYPDHMKQHDFFKSAMPEGYVQERTIFFKDD
                     GNYKTRAEVKFEGDTLVNRIELKGIDFKEDGNILGHKLEYNYNSHNVYIMADKQKNGIK
                     VNFKIRHNIEDGSVQLADHYQQNTPIGDGPVLLPDNHYLSTQSALSKDPNEKRDHMVLL
                     EFVTAAGITLGMDELYK"
     primer_bind     complement(95..116)
                     /label=EGFP-N
                     /note="EGFP, reverse primer"
     primer_bind     complement(356..375)
                     /label=EXFP-R
                     /note="For distinguishing EGFP variants, reverse primer"
     primer_bind     703..724
                     /label=EGFP-C
                     /note="EGFP, forward primer"
ORIGIN
        1 cagccctcac tccttctcta ggcgccggaa ttagatccgg cgttccacca tggtgagcaa
       61 gggcgaggag ctgttcaccg gggtggtgcc catcctggtc gagctggacg gcgacgtaaa
      121 cggccacaag ttcagcgtgt ccggcgaggg cgagggcgat gccacctacg gcaagctgac
      181 cctgaagttc atctgcacca ccggcaagct gcccgtgccc tggcccaccc tcgtgaccac
      241 cctgacctac ggcgtgcagt gcttcagccg ctaccccgac cacatgaagc agcacgactt
      301 cttcaagtcc gccatgcccg aaggctacgt ccaggagcgc accatcttct tcaaggacga
      361 cggcaactac aagacccgcg ccgaggtgaa gttcgagggc gacaccctgg tgaaccgcat
      421 cgagctgaag ggcatcgact tcaaggagga cggcaacatc ctggggcaca agctggagta
      481 caactacaac agccacaacg tctatatcat ggccgacaag cagaagaacg gcatcaaggt
      541 gaacttcaag atccgccaca acatcgagga cggcagcgtg cagctcgccg accactacca
      601 gcagaacacc cccatcggcg acggccccgt gctgctgccc gacaaccact acctgagcac
      661 ccagtccgcc ctgagcaaag accccaacga gaagcgcgat cacatggtcc tgctggagtt
      721 cgtgaccgcc gccgggatca ctctcggcat ggacgagctg tacaagtagc ggagaattct
      781 accgggtagg ggaggcgctt ttcccaaggc agtctggagc atgcgcttta g
//
